>Addgene plasmid #187344 | pJT340 Lenti pEF-dCas9-3XFLAG-KRAB[WSR7EEE] + MGA1+2 + RYBP-T2A-tagBFP-P2A-Blast | addgene full sequence | sequence record 373294 | Addgene NGS Result
TGAGATCCAGTTCGATGTAACCCACTCGTGCACCCAACTGATCTTCAGCATCTTTTACTTTCACCAGCGT
TTCTGGGTGAGCAAAAACAGGAAGGCAAAATGCCGCAAAAAAGGGAATAAGGGCGACACGGAAATGTTGA
ATACTCATACTCTTCCTTTTTCAATATTATTGAAGCATTTATCAGGGTTATTGTCTCATGAGCGGATACA
TATTTGAATGTATTTAGAAAAATAAACAAATAGGGGTTCCGCGCACATTTCCCCGAAAAGTGCCACCTGA
CGTCGACGGATCGGGAGATCTCCCGATCCCCTATGGTGCACTCTCAGTACAATCTGCTCTGATGCCGCAT
AGTTAAGCCAGTATCTGCTCCCTGCTTGTGTGTTGGAGGTCGCTGAGTAGTGCGCGAGCAAAATTTAAGC
TACAACAAGGCAAGGCTTGACCGACAATTGCATGAAGAATCTGCTTAGGGTTAGGCGTTTTGCGCTGCTT
CGCGATGTACGGGCCAGATATACGCGTTGACATTGATTATTGACTAGTTATTAATAGTAATCAATTACGG
GGTCATTAGTTCATAGCCCATATATGGAGTTCCGCGTTACATAACTTACGGTAAATGGCCCGCCTGGCTG
ACCGCCCAACGACCCCCGCCCATTGACGTCAATAATGACGTATGTTCCCATAGTAACGCCAATAGGGACT
TTCCATTGACGTCAATGGGTGGAGTATTTACGGTAAACTGCCCACTTGGCAGTACATCAAGTGTATCATA
TGCCAAGTACGCCCCCTATTGACGTCAATGACGGTAAATGGCCCGCCTGGCATTATGCCCAGTACATGAC
CTTATGGGACTTTCCTACTTGGCAGTACATCTACGTATTAGTCATCGCTATTACCATGGTGATGCGGTTT
TGGCAGTACATCAATGGGCGTGGATAGCGGTTTGACTCACGGGGATTTCCAAGTCTCCACCCCATTGACG
TCAATGGGAGTTTGTTTTGGCACCAAAATCAACGGGACTTTCCAAAATGTCGTAACAACTCCGCCCCATT
GACGCAAATGGGCGGTAGGCGTGTACGGTGGGAGGTCTATATAAGCAGCGCGTTTTGCCTGTACTGGGTC
TCTCTGGTTAGACCAGATCTGAGCCTGGGAGCTCTCTGGCTAACTAGGGAACCCACTGCTTAAGCCTCAA
TAAAGCTTGCCTTGAGTGCTTCAAGTAGTGTGTGCCCGTCTGTTGTGTGACTCTGGTAACTAGAGATCCC
TCAGACCCTTTTAGTCAGTGTGGAAAATCTCTAGCAGTGGCGCCCGAACAGGGACTTGAAAGCGAAAGGG
AAACCAGAGGAGCTCTCTCGACGCAGGACTCGGCTTGCTGAAGCGCGCACGGCAAGAGGCGAGGGGCGGC
GACTGGTGAGTACGCCAAAAATTTTGACTAGCGGAGGCTAGAAGGAGAGAGATGGGTGCGAGAGCGTCAG
TATTAAGCGGGGGAGAATTAGATCGCGATGGGAAAAAATTCGGTTAAGGCCAGGGGGAAAGAAAAAATAT
AAATTAAAACATATAGTATGGGCAAGCAGGGAGCTAGAACGATTCGCAGTTAATCCTGGCCTGTTAGAAA
CATCAGAAGGCTGTAGACAAATACTGGGACAGCTACAACCATCCCTTCAGACAGGATCAGAAGAACTTAG
ATCATTATATAATACAGTAGCAACCCTCTATTGTGTGCATCAAAGGATAGAGATAAAAGACACCAAGGAA
GCTTTAGACAAGATAGAGGAAGAGCAAAACAAAAGTAAGACCACCGCACAGCAAGCGGCCGCTGATCTTC
AGACCTGGAGGAGGAGATATGAGGGACAATTGGAGAAGTGAATTATATAAATATAAAGTAGTAAAAATTG
AACCATTAGGAGTAGCACCCACCAAGGCAAAGAGAAGAGTGGTGCAGAGAGAAAAAAGAGCAGTGGGAAT
AGGAGCTTTGTTCCTTGGGTTCTTGGGAGCAGCAGGAAGCACTATGGGCGCAGCGTCAATGACGCTGACG
GTACAGGCCAGACAATTATTGTCTGGTATAGTGCAGCAGCAGAACAATTTGCTGAGGGCTATTGAGGCGC
AACAGCATCTGTTGCAACTCACAGTCTGGGGCATCAAGCAGCTCCAGGCAAGAATCCTGGCTGTGGAAAG
ATACCTAAAGGATCAACAGCTCCTGGGGATTTGGGGTTGCTCTGGAAAACTCATTTGCACCACTGCTGTG
CCTTGGAATGCTAGTTGGAGTAATAAATCTCTGGAACAGATTTGGAATCACACGACCTGGATGGAGTGGG
ACAGAGAAATTAACAATTACACAAGCTTAATACACTCCTTAATTGAAGAATCGCAAAACCAGCAAGAAAA
GAATGAACAAGAATTATTGGAATTAGATAAATGGGCAAGTTTGTGGAATTGGTTTAACATAACAAATTGG
CTGTGGTATATAAAATTATTCATAATGATAGTAGGAGGCTTGGTAGGTTTAAGAATAGTTTTTGCTGTAC
TTTCTATAGTGAATAGAGTTAGGCAGGGATATTCACCATTATCGTTTCAGACCCACCTCCCAACCCCGAG
GGGACCCGACAGGCCCGAAGGAATAGAAGAAGAAGGTGGAGAGAGAGACAGAGACAGATCCATTCGATTA
GTGAACGGATCGGCACTGCGTGCGCCAATTCTGCAGACAAATGGCAGTATTCATCCACAATTTTAAAAGA
AAAGGGGGGATTGGGGGGTACAGTGCAGGGGAAAGAATAGTAGACATAATAGCAACAGACATACAAACTA
AAGAATTACAAAAACAAATTACAAAAATTCAAAATTTTCGGGTTTATTACAGGGACAGCAGAGATCCAGT
TTGGTTAATTAGCTAGCTGCAAAGATGGATAAAGTTTTAAACAGAGAGGAATCTTTGCAGCTAATGGACC
TTCTAGGTCTTGAAAGGAGTGGGAATTGGCTCCGGTGCCCGTCAGTGGGCAGAGCGCACATCGCCCACAG
TCCCCGAGAAGTTGGGGGGAGGGGTCGGCAATTGAACCGGTGCCTAGAGAAGGTGGCGCGGGGTAAACTG
GGAAAGTGATGTCGTGTACTGGCTCCGCCTTTTTCCCGAGGGTGGGGGAGAACCGTATATAAGTGCAGTA
GTCGCCGTGAACGTTCTTTTTCGCAACGGGTTTGCCGCCAGAACACAGGTAAGTGCCGTGTGTGGTTCCC
GCGGGCCTGGCCTCTTTACGGGTTATGGCCCTTGCGTGCCTTGAATTACTTCCACCTGGCTGCAGTACGT
GATTCTTGATCCCGAGCTTCGGGTTGGAAGTGGGTGGGAGAGTTCGAGGCCTTGCGCTTAAGGAGCCCCT
TCGCCTCGTGCTTGAGTTGAGGCCTGGCCTGGGCGCTGGGGCCGCCGCGTGCGAATCTGGTGGCACCTTC
GCGCCTGTCTCGCTGCTTTCGATAAGTCTCTAGCCATTTAAAATTTTTGATGACCTGCTGCGACGCTTTT
TTTCTGGCAAGATAGTCTTGTAAATGCGGGCCAAGATCTGCACACTGGTATTTCGGTTTTTGGGGCCGCG
GGCGGCGACGGGGCCCGTGCGTCCCAGCGCACATGTTCGGCGAGGCGGGGCCTGCGAGCGCGGCCACCGA
GAATCGGACGGGGGTAGTCTCAAGCTGGCCGGCCTGCTCTGGTGCCTGGCCTCGCGCCGCCGTGTATCGC
CCCGCCCTGGGCGGCAAGGCTGGCCCGGTCGGCACCAGTTGCGTGAGCGGAAAGATGGCCGCTTCCCGGC
CCTGCTGCAGGGAGCTCAAAATGGAGGACGCGGCGCTCGGGAGAGCGGGCGGGTGAGTCACCCACACAAA
GGAAAAGGGCCTTTCCGTCCTCAGCCGTCGCTTCATGTGACTCCACGGAGTACCGGGCGCCGTCCAGGCA
CCTCGATTAGTTCTCGAGCTTTTGGAGTACGTCGTCTTTAGGTTGGGGGGAGGGGTTTTATGCGATGGAG
TTTCCCCACACTGAGTGGGTGGAGACTGAAGTTAGGCCAGCTTGGCACTTGATGTAATTCTCCTTGGAAT
TTGCCCTTTTTGAGTTTGGATCTTGGTTCATTCTCAAGCCTCAGACAGTGGTTCAAAGTTTTTTTCTTCC
ATTTCAGGTGTCGTGACGTACGGCCACCATGAAAAGGCCGGCGGCCACGAAAAAGGCCGGCCAGGCAAAA
AAGAAAAAGGACAAGAAGTACAGCATCGGCCTGGCCATCGGCACCAACTCTGTGGGCTGGGCCGTGATCA
CCGACGAGTACAAGGTGCCCAGCAAGAAATTCAAGGTGCTGGGCAACACCGACCGGCACAGCATCAAGAA
GAACCTGATCGGAGCCCTGCTGTTCGACAGCGGCGAAACAGCCGAGGCCACCCGGCTGAAGAGAACCGCC
AGAAGAAGATACACCAGACGGAAGAACCGGATCTGCTATCTGCAAGAGATCTTCAGCAACGAGATGGCCA
AGGTGGACGACAGCTTCTTCCACAGACTGGAAGAGTCCTTCCTGGTGGAAGAGGATAAGAAGCACGAGCG
GCACCCCATCTTCGGCAACATCGTGGACGAGGTGGCCTACCACGAGAAGTACCCCACCATCTACCACCTG
AGAAAGAAACTGGTGGACAGCACCGACAAGGCCGACCTGCGGCTGATCTATCTGGCCCTGGCCCACATGA
TCAAGTTCCGGGGCCACTTCCTGATCGAGGGCGACCTGAACCCCGACAACAGCGACGTGGACAAGCTGTT
CATCCAGCTGGTGCAGACCTACAACCAGCTGTTCGAGGAAAACCCCATCAACGCCAGCGGCGTGGACGCC
AAGGCCATCCTGTCTGCCAGACTGAGCAAGAGCAGACGGCTGGAAAATCTGATCGCCCAGCTGCCCGGCG
AGAAGAAGAATGGCCTGTTCGGCAACCTGATTGCCCTGAGCCTGGGCCTGACCCCCAACTTCAAGAGCAA
CTTCGACCTGGCCGAGGATGCCAAACTGCAGCTGAGCAAGGACACCTACGACGACGACCTGGACAACCTG
CTGGCCCAGATCGGCGACCAGTACGCCGACCTGTTTCTGGCCGCCAAGAACCTGTCCGACGCCATCCTGC
TGAGCGACATCCTGAGAGTGAACACCGAGATCACCAAGGCCCCCCTGAGCGCCTCTATGATCAAGAGATA
CGACGAGCACCACCAGGACCTGACCCTGCTGAAAGCTCTCGTGCGGCAGCAGCTGCCTGAGAAGTACAAA
GAGATTTTCTTCGACCAGAGCAAGAACGGCTACGCCGGCTACATTGACGGCGGAGCCAGCCAGGAAGAGT
TCTACAAGTTCATCAAGCCCATCCTGGAAAAGATGGACGGCACCGAGGAACTGCTCGTGAAGCTGAACAG
AGAGGACCTGCTGCGGAAGCAGCGGACCTTCGACAACGGCAGCATCCCCCACCAGATCCACCTGGGAGAG
CTGCACGCCATTCTGCGGCGGCAGGAAGATTTTTACCCATTCCTGAAGGACAACCGGGAAAAGATCGAGA
AGATCCTGACCTTCCGCATCCCCTACTACGTGGGCCCTCTGGCCAGGGGAAACAGCAGATTCGCCTGGAT
GACCAGAAAGAGCGAGGAAACCATCACCCCCTGGAACTTCGAGGAAGTGGTGGACAAGGGCGCTTCCGCC
CAGAGCTTCATCGAGCGGATGACCAACTTCGATAAGAACCTGCCCAACGAGAAGGTGCTGCCCAAGCACA
GCCTGCTGTACGAGTACTTCACCGTGTATAACGAGCTGACCAAAGTGAAATACGTGACCGAGGGAATGAG
AAAGCCCGCCTTCCTGAGCGGCGAGCAGAAAAAGGCCATCGTGGACCTGCTGTTCAAGACCAACCGGAAA
GTGACCGTGAAGCAGCTGAAAGAGGACTACTTCAAGAAAATCGAGTGCTTCGACTCCGTGGAAATCTCCG
GCGTGGAAGATCGGTTCAACGCCTCCCTGGGCACATACCACGATCTGCTGAAAATTATCAAGGACAAGGA
CTTCCTGGACAATGAGGAAAACGAGGACATTCTGGAAGATATCGTGCTGACCCTGACACTGTTTGAGGAC
AGAGAGATGATCGAGGAACGGCTGAAAACCTATGCCCACCTGTTCGACGACAAAGTGATGAAGCAGCTGA
AGCGGCGGAGATACACCGGCTGGGGCAGGCTGAGCCGGAAGCTGATCAACGGCATCCGGGACAAGCAGTC
CGGCAAGACAATCCTGGATTTCCTGAAGTCCGACGGCTTCGCCAACAGAAACTTCATGCAGCTGATCCAC
GACGACAGCCTGACCTTTAAAGAGGACATCCAGAAAGCCCAGGTGTCCGGCCAGGGCGATAGCCTGCACG
AGCACATTGCCAATCTGGCCGGCAGCCCCGCCATTAAGAAGGGCATCCTGCAGACAGTGAAGGTGGTGGA
CGAGCTCGTGAAAGTGATGGGCCGGCACAAGCCCGAGAACATCGTGATCGAAATGGCCAGAGAGAACCAG
ACCACCCAGAAGGGACAGAAGAACAGCCGCGAGAGAATGAAGCGGATCGAAGAGGGCATCAAAGAGCTGG
GCAGCCAGATCCTGAAAGAACACCCCGTGGAAAACACCCAGCTGCAGAACGAGAAGCTGTACCTGTACTA
CCTGCAGAATGGGCGGGATATGTACGTGGACCAGGAACTGGACATCAACCGGCTGTCCGACTACGATGTG
GACCACATCGTGCCTCAGAGCTTTCTGAAGGACGACTCCATCGACAACAAGGTGCTGACCAGAAGCGACA
AGGCCCGGGGCAAGAGCGACAACGTGCCCTCCGAAGAGGTCGTGAAGAAGATGAAGAACTACTGGCGGCA
GCTGCTGAACGCCAAGCTGATTACCCAGAGAAAGTTCGACAATCTGACCAAGGCCGAGAGAGGCGGCCTG
AGCGAACTGGATAAGGCCGGCTTCATCAAGAGACAGCTGGTGGAAACCCGGCAGATCACAAAGCACGTGG
CACAGATCCTGGACTCCCGGATGAACACTAAGTACGACGAGAATGACAAGCTGATCCGGGAAGTGAAAGT
GATCACCCTGAAGTCCAAGCTGGTGTCCGATTTCCGGAAGGATTTCCAGTTTTACAAAGTGCGCGAGATC
AACAACTACCACCACGCCCACGACGCCTACCTGAACGCCGTCGTGGGAACCGCCCTGATCAAAAAGTACC
CTAAGCTGGAAAGCGAGTTCGTGTACGGCGACTACAAGGTGTACGACGTGCGGAAGATGATCGCCAAGAG
CGAGCAGGAAATCGGCAAGGCTACCGCCAAGTACTTCTTCTACAGCAACATCATGAACTTTTTCAAGACC
GAGATTACCCTGGCCAACGGCGAGATCCGGAAGCGGCCTCTGATCGAGACAAACGGCGAAACCGGGGAGA
TCGTGTGGGATAAGGGCCGGGATTTTGCCACCGTGCGGAAAGTGCTGAGCATGCCCCAAGTGAATATCGT
GAAAAAGACCGAGGTGCAGACAGGCGGCTTCAGCAAAGAGTCTATCCTGCCCAAGAGGAACAGCGATAAG
CTGATCGCCAGAAAGAAGGACTGGGACCCTAAGAAGTACGGCGGCTTCGACAGCCCCACCGTGGCCTATT
CTGTGCTGGTGGTGGCCAAAGTGGAAAAGGGCAAGTCCAAGAAACTGAAGAGTGTGAAAGAGCTGCTGGG
GATCACCATCATGGAAAGAAGCAGCTTCGAGAAGAATCCCATCGACTTTCTGGAAGCCAAGGGCTACAAA
GAAGTGAAAAAGGACCTGATCATCAAGCTGCCTAAGTACTCCCTGTTCGAGCTGGAAAACGGCCGGAAGA
GAATGCTGGCCTCTGCCGGCGAACTGCAGAAGGGAAACGAACTGGCCCTGCCCTCCAAATATGTGAACTT
CCTGTACCTGGCCAGCCACTATGAGAAGCTGAAGGGCTCCCCCGAGGATAATGAGCAGAAACAGCTGTTT
GTGGAACAGCACAAGCACTACCTGGACGAGATCATCGAGCAGATCAGCGAGTTCTCCAAGAGAGTGATCC
TGGCCGACGCTAATCTGGACAAAGTGCTGTCCGCCTACAACAAGCACCGGGATAAGCCCATCAGAGAGCA
GGCCGAGAATATCATCCACCTGTTTACCCTGACCAATCTGGGAGCCCCTGCCGCCTTCAAGTACTTTGAC
ACCACCATCGACCGGAAGAGGTACACCAGCACCAAAGAGGTGCTGGACGCCACCCTGATCCACCAGAGCA
TCACCGGCCTGTACGAGACACGGATCGACCTGTCTCAGCTGGGAGGCGACAGCGCTGGAGGAGGTGGAAG
CGGAGGAGGAGGAAGCGGAGGAGGAGGTAGCGGACCTAAGAAAAAGAGGAAGGTGGCGGCCGCTGGATCC
GACTACAAAGACCATGACGGTGATTATAAAGATCATGACATCGACTACAAGGATGACGATGACAAGGGTG
GATCCGGATCAGGCTCCGATGCCAAGTCCTTGACCGCTGAGGAGGAGACCCTGGTCACTTTCAAGGACGT
TTTTGTGGATTTCACGAGGGAAGAATGGAAACTACTAGACACAGCACAACAAATAGTATACAGAAACGTA
ATGCTAGAAAACTACAAAAACCTAGTAAGCCTAGGATACCAACTAACAAAACCAGACGTAATACTAAGAC
TAGAAAAAGGAGAAGAACCAGGAGGAGGAGGTAGCGGAATCAAGGAGGAGCCCCTGGACGACTACGACGG
CAGCTCATCTTCCCCCGAAAATGATGATCTCTTTATGATGCCACGGATTGTAAATGTTACATCCCTCGCT
ACGGAAGGCGGATTGGTCGATATGGGTGGTTCTGGAGGAGGAGGTAGCGGACCTAGGTTGAAGAATGTTG
ATAGATCCACCGCTCAACAGTTGGCCGTGACTGTGGGAAATGTCACAGTCATTATCACAGATTTTAAGGA
AAAAACCGGATCTGGAGAGGGAAGGGGAAGCCTCCTAACTTGCGGAGATGTCGAGGAGAATCCTGGCCCA
ATGGTTAGTAAGGGAGAGGAGTTGATAAAAGAGAATATGCACATGAAACTGTATATGGAAGGGACAGTGG
ACAACCATCACTTCAAGTGCACCTCTGAGGGAGAAGGAAAGCCATACGAAGGCACCCAGACTATGCGAAT
TAAGGTCGTGGAGGGAGGGCCTCTCCCCTTCGCCTTCGATATTCTTGCAACATCTTTCCTCTACGGGAGC
AAAACCTTCATCAATCACACACAAGGCATACCTGACTTTTTTAAGCAGAGTTTTCCAGAGGGCTTTACCT
GGGAGCGTGTGACTACATACGAAGATGGGGGTGTGCTGACGGCTACACAGGATACTTCACTTCAGGACGG
TTGTCTGATCTACAACGTCAAGATCAGGGGGGTCAATTTCACCTCGAATGGACCAGTAATGCAAAAAAAG
ACCCTGGGATGGGAAGCTTTTACTGAAACTCTCTATCCCGCCGACGGCGGCCTCGAAGGCAGAAACGATA
TGGCTTTGAAGCTGGTTGGCGGGTCCCATCTAATTGCCAATGCCAAAACCACATATAGGAGCAAAAAGCC
TGCAAAGAACCTGAAGATGCCGGGTGTGTACTATGTTGACTATAGATTAGAGCGGATCAAAGAGGCAAAT
AACGAAACGTACGTGGAGCAGCACGAGGTAGCCGTGGCGCGCTACTGCGATTTACCCTCCAAACTGGGCC
ATAAACTGAACTGTACAGGAAGCGGAGCTACTAACTTCAGCCTGCTGAAGCAGGCTGGCGACGTGGAAGA
AAACCCAGGACCTATGGCCAAGCCTTTGTCTCAAGAAGAATCCACCCTCATTGAAAGAGCAACGGCTACA
ATCAACAGCATCCCCATCTCTGAAGACTACAGCGTCGCCAGCGCAGCTCTCTCTAGCGACGGCCGCATCT
TCACTGGTGTCAATGTATATCATTTTACTGGGGGACCTTGTGCAGAACTCGTGGTGCTGGGCACTGCTGC
TGCTGCGGCAGCTGGCAACCTGACTTGTATCGTCGCGATCGGAAATGAGAACAGGGGCATCTTGAGCCCC
TGCGGACGGTGCCGACAGGTGCTTCTCGATCTGCATCCTGGGATCAAAGCCATAGTGAAGGACAGTGATG
GACAGCCGACGGCAGTTGGGATTCGTGAATTGCTGCCCTCTGGTTATGTGTGGGAGGGCTAAGAATTCGA
TATCAAGCTTATCGGTAATCAACCTCTGGATTACAAAATTTGTGAAAGATTGACTGGTATTCTTAACTAT
GTTGCTCCTTTTACGCTATGTGGATACGCTGCTTTAATGCCTTTGTATCATGCTATTGCTTCCCGTATGG
CTTTCATTTTCTCCTCCTTGTATAAATCCTGGTTGCTGTCTCTTTATGAGGAGTTGTGGCCCGTTGTCAG
GCAACGTGGCGTGGTGTGCACTGTGTTTGCTGACGCAACCCCCACTGGTTGGGGCATTGCCACCACCTGT
CAGCTCCTTTCCGGGACTTTCGCTTTCCCCCTCCCTATTGCCACGGCGGAACTCATCGCCGCCTGCCTTG
CCCGCTGCTGGACAGGGGCTCGGCTGTTGGGCACTGACAATTCCGTGGTGTTGTCGGGGAAATCATCGTC
CTTTCCTTGGCTGCTCGCCTGTGTTGCCACCTGGATTCTGCGCGGGACGTCCTTCTGCTACGTCCCTTCG
GCCCTCAATCCAGCGGACCTTCCTTCCCGCGGCCTGCTGCCGGCTCTGCGGCCTCTTCCGCGTCTTCGCC
TTCGCCCTCAGACGAGTCGGATCTCCCTTTGGGCCGCCTCCCCGCATCGATACCGTCGACCTCGAGACCT
AGAAAAACATGGAGCAATCACAAGTAGCAATACAGCAGCTACCAATGCTGATTGTGCCTGGCTAGAAGCA
CAAGAGGAGGAGGAGGTGGGTTTTCCAGTCACACCTCAGGTACCTTTAAGACCAATGACTTACAAGGCAG
CTGTAGATCTTAGCCACTTTTTAAAAGAAAAGGGGGGACTGGAAGGGCTAATTCACTCCCAACGAAGACA
AGATATCCTTGATCTGTGGATCTACCACACACAAGGCTACTTCCCTGATTGGCAGAACTACACACCAGGG
CCAGGGATCAGATATCCACTGACCTTTGGATGGTGCTACAAGCTAGTACCAGTTGAGCAAGAGAAGGTAG
AAGAAGCCAATGAAGGAGAGAACACCCGCTTGTTACACCCTGTGAGCCTGCATGGGATGGATGACCCGGA
GAGAGAAGTATTAGAGTGGAGGTTTGACAGCCGCCTAGCATTTCATCACATGGCCCGAGAGCTGCATCCG
GACTGTACTGGGTCTCTCTGGTTAGACCAGATCTGAGCCTGGGAGCTCTCTGGCTAACTAGGGAACCCAC
TGCTTAAGCCTCAATAAAGCTTGCCTTGAGTGCTTCAAGTAGTGTGTGCCCGTCTGTTGTGTGACTCTGG
TAACTAGAGATCCCTCAGACCCTTTTAGTCAGTGTGGAAAATCTCTAGCAGGGCCCGTTTAAACCCGCTG
ATCAGCCTCGACTGTGCCTTCTAGTTGCCAGCCATCTGTTGTTTGCCCCTCCCCCGTGCCTTCCTTGACC
CTGGAAGGTGCCACTCCCACTGTCCTTTCCTAATAAAATGAGGAAATTGCATCGCATTGTCTGAGTAGGT
GTCATTCTATTCTGGGGGGTGGGGTGGGGCAGGACAGCAAGGGGGAGGATTGGGAAGACAATAGCAGGCA
TGCTGGGGATGCGGTGGGCTCTATGGCTTCTGAGGCGGAAAGAACCAGCTGGGGCTCTAGGGGGTATCCC
C
[124 nt withheld, positions 11832-11955]
C
[91 nt withheld, positions 11957-12047]
A
[49 nt withheld, positions 12049-12097]
CCTTTGACGTTGGAGTCCACGTTCTTT
[37 nt withheld, positions 12125-12161]
ACCCTATCTCGGTCTATTCTTTTGATTTATAAGGGATTTTGCCGATTTCGGCCTATTGGTTAAAAAATGA
GCTGATTTAACAAAAATTTAACGCGAATTAATTCTGTGGAATGTGTGTCAGTTAGGGTGTGGAAAGTCCC
CAGGCTCCCCAGCAGGCAGAAGTATGCAAAGCATGCATCTCAATTAGTCAGCAACCAGGTGTGGAAAGTC
CCCAGGCTCCCCAGCAGGCAGAAGTATGCAAAGCATGCATCTCAATTAGTCAGCAACCATAGTCCCGCCC
CTAACTCCGCCCATCCCGCCCCTAACTCCGCCCAGTTCCGCCCATTCTCCGCCCCATGGCTGACTAATTT
TTTTTATTTATGCAGAGGCCGAGGCCGCCTCTGCCTCTGAGCTATTCCAGAAGTAGTGAGGAGGCTTTTT
TGGAGGCCTAGGCTTTTGCAAAAAGCTCCCGGGAGCTTGTATATCCATTTTCGGATCTGATCAGCACGTG
TTGACAATTAATCATCGGCATAGTATATCGGCATAGTATAATACGACAAGGTGAGGAACTAAACCATGGC
CAAGTTGACCAGTGCCGTTCCGGTGCTCACCGCGCGCGACGTCGCCGGAGCGGTCGAGTTCTGGACCGAC
CGGCTCGGGTTCTCCCGGGACTTCGTGGAGGACGACTTCGCCGGTGTGGTCCGGGACGACGTGACCCTGT
TCATCAGCGCGGTCCAGGACCAGGTGGTGCCGGACAACACCCTGGCCTGGGTGTGGGTGCGCGGCCTGGA
CGAGCTGTACGCCGAGTGGTCGGAGGTCGTGTCCACGAACTTCCGGGACGCCTCCGGGCCGGCCATGACC
GAGATCGGCGAGCAGCCGTGGGGGCGGGAGTTCGCCCTGCGCGACCCGGCCGGCAACTGCGTGCACTTCG
TGGCCGAGGAGCAGGACTGACACGTGCTACGAGATTTCGATTCCACCGCCGCCTTCTATGAAAGGTTGGG
CTTCGGAATCGTTTTCCGGGACGCCGGCTGGATGATCCTCCAGCGCGGGGATCTCATGCTGGAGTTCTTC
GCCCACCCCAACTTGTTTATTGCAGCTTATAATGGTTACAAATAAAGCAATAGCATCACAAATTTCACAA
ATAAAGCATTTTTTTCACTGCATTCTAGTTGTGGTTTGTCCAAACTCATCAATGTATCTTATCATGTCTG
TATACCGTCGACCTCTAGCTAGAGCTTGGCGTAATCATGGTCATAGCTGTTTCCTGTGTGAAATTGTTAT
CCGCTCACAATTCCACACAACATACGAGCCGGAAGCATAAAGTGTAAAGCCTGGGGTGCCTAATGAGTGA
GCTAACTCACATTAATTGCGTTGCGCTCACTGCCCGCTTTCCAGTCGGGAAACCTGTCGTGCCAGCTGCA
TTAATGAATCGGCCAACGCGCGGGGAGAGGCGGTTTGCGTATTGGGCGCTCTTCCGCTTCCTCGCTCACT
GACTCGCTGCGCTCGGTCGTTCGGCTGCGGCGAGCGGTATCAGCTCACTCAAAGGCGGTAATACGGTTAT
CCACAGAATCAGGGGATAACGCAGGAAAGAACATGTGAGCAAAAGGCCAGCAAAAGGCCAGGAACCGTAA
AAAGGCCGCGTTGCTGGCGTTTTTCCATAGGCTCCGCCCCCCTGACGAGCATCACAAAAATCGACGCTCA
AGTCAGAGGTGGCGAAACCCGACAGGACTATAAAGATACCAGGCGTTTCCCCCTGGAAGCTCCCTCGTGC
GCTCTCCTGTTCCGACCCTGCCGCTTACCGGATACCTGTCCGCCTTTCTCCCTTCGGGAAGCGTGGCGCT
TTCTCATAGCTCACGCTGTAGGTATCTCAGTTCGGTGTAGGTCGTTCGCTCCAAGCTGGGCTGTGTGCAC
GAACCCCCCGTTCAGCCCGACCGCTGCGCCTTATCCGGTAACTATCGTCTTGAGTCCAACCCGGTAAGAC
ACGACTTATCGCCACTGGCAGCAGCCACTGGTAACAGGATTAGCAGAGCGAGGTATGTAGGCGGTGCTAC
AGAGTTCTTGAAGTGGTGGCCTAACTACGGCTACACTAGAAGAACAGTATTTGGTATCTGCGCTCTGCTG
AAGCCAGTTACCTTCGGAAAAAGAGTTGGTAGCTCTTGATCCGGCAAACAAACCACCGCTGGTAGCGGTG
GTTTTTTTGTTTGCAAGCAGCAGATTACGCGCAGAAAAAAAGGATCTCAAGAAGATCCTTTGATCTTTTC
TACGGGGTCTGACGCTCAGTGGAACGAAAACTCACGTTAAGGGATTTTGGTCATGAGATTATCAAAAAGG
ATCTTCACCTAGATCCTTTTAAATTAAAAATGAAGTTTTAAATCAATCTAAAGTATATATGAGTAAACTT
GGTCTGACAGTTACCAATGCTTAATCAGTGAGGCACCTATCTCAGCGATCTGTCTATTTCGTTCATCCAT
AGTTGCCTGACTCCCCGTCGTGTAGATAACTACGATACGGGAGGGCTTACCATCTGGCCCCAGTGCTGCA
ATGATACCGCGAGACCCACGCTCACCGGCTCCAGATTTATCAGCAATAAACCAGCCAGCCGGAAGGGCCG
AGCGCAGAAGTGGTCCTGCAACTTTATCCGCCTCCATCCAGTCTATTAATTGTTGCCGGGAAGCTAGAGT
AAGTAGTTCGCCAGTTAATAGTTTGCGCAACGTTGTTGCCATTGCTACAGGCATCGTGGTGTCACGCTCG
TCGTTTGGTATGGCTTCATTCAGCTCCGGTTCCCAACGATCAAGGCGAGTTACATGATCCCCCATGTTGT
GCAAAAAAGCGGTTAGCTCCTTCGGTCCTCCGATCGTTGTCAGAAGTAAGTTGGCCGCAGTGTTATCACT
CATGGTTATGGCAGCACTGCATAATTCTCTTACTGTCATGCCATCCGTAAGATGCTTTTCTGTGACTGGT
GAGTACTCAACCAAGTCATTCTGAGAATAGTGTATGCGGCGACCGAGTTGCTCTTGCCCGGCGTCAATAC
GGGATAATACCGCGCCACATAGCAGAACTTTAAAAGTGCTCATCATTGGAAAACGTTCTTCGGGGCGAAA
ACTCTCAAGGATCTTACCGCTGT
Features (pLannotate 1.2.2; 37 found; start..end, strand, type, name):
    149..253     -  promoter       AmpR promoter: bla
    312..364     -  misc_feature   bom (fragment): basis of mobility region from pBR322
    519..898     +  enhancer       CMV enhancer: human cytomegalovirus immediate early enhancer
    899..1098    +  promoter       CMV promoter: human cytomegalovirus (CMV) immediate early promoter
   1116..1296    +  LTR            5' LTR (truncated): truncated 5' long terminal repeat (LTR) from HIV-1
   1343..1468    +  misc_feature   HIV-1 Ψ: packaging signal of human immunodeficiency virus type 1
   1452..1815    +  CDS            HIV-1 gag (fragment): gag protein from human immunodeficiency virus 1; gag
   1961..2194    +  misc_feature   RRE: The Rev response element (RRE) of HIV-1 allows for Rev-dependent mRNA export from the nucleus to the cytoplasm.
   2571..2671    +  CDS            Rev (fragment): human immunodeficiency virus 1 (HIV-1) Rev protein; rev; enhances nuclear export of unspliced and incompletely spliced viral mRNAs
   2721..2838    +  misc_feature   cPPT/CTS: central polypurine tract and central termination sequence of HIV-1
   2895..2961    +  CDS            small t antigen (fragment): SV40 (simian virus 40) small t antigen
   2968..4146    +  promoter       EF-1α promoter: strong constitutive promoter for human elongation factor EF-1α
   4162..4209    +  CDS            nucleoplasmin NLS: bipartite nuclear localization signal from nucleoplasmin
   4209..8310    +  CDS            dCas9 (fragment): catalytically dead mutant of the Cas9 endonuclease from the Streptococcus pyogenes Type II CRISPR/Cas system RNA-guided DNA-binding protein that lacks endonuclease activity due to the D10A mutation in the RuvC catalytic domain and the N863A mutation in the HNH catalytic domain
   8401..8466    +  CDS            3xFLAG: three tandem FLAG® epitope tags, followed by an enterokinase cleavage site
   8521..8700    +  CDS            ZNF720 (fragment): ZN720_HUMAN - Experimental evidence at protein level: Swiss-Prot protein existence level 1. From Homo sapiens (Human).
   8866..8973    +  CDS            RYBP (fragment): RYBP_HUMAN - Also known as DEDAF, YEAF1. Experimental evidence at protein level: Swiss-Prot protein existence level 1. Component of a Polycomb group (PcG) multiprotein PRC1-like complex, a complex class required to maintain the transcriptionally repressive state of many genes, including Hox genes, throughout development. PcG PRC1-like complex acts via chromatin remodeling and modification of histones; it mediates monoubiquitination of histone H2A 'Lys-119', rendering chromatin heritably changed in its expressibility (PubMed:25519132). Component of a PRC1-like complex that mediates monoubiquiti
   9031..9741    +  CDS            mTagBFP2: mTagBFP2 is a basic (constitutively fluorescent) blue fluorescent protein published in 2011, derived from Entacmaea quadricolor. It is reported to be a very rapidly-maturing monomer with very low acid sensitivity.
   9814..10212   +  CDS            BSD: blasticidin S deaminase; Aspergillus terreus BSD; confers resistance to blasticidin
  10213..10234   +  misc_feature   MCS (fragment): pBluescript multiple cloning site
  10237..10825   +  misc_feature   WPRE: woodchuck hepatitis virus posttranscriptional regulatory element
  10762..11343   +  CDS            nef (fragment): NEF_HV1H2 - Experimental evidence at protein level: Swiss-Prot protein existence level 1. Extracellular Nef protein targets CD4(+) T-lymphocytes for apoptosis by interacting with CXCR4 surface receptors. From Human immunodeficiency virus type 1 group M subtype B (isolate HXB2) (HIV-1).
  11350..11530   +  LTR            5' LTR (truncated): truncated 5' long terminal repeat (LTR) from HIV-1
  11562..11786   +  polyA_signal   bGH poly(A) signal: bovine growth hormone polyadenylation signal
  11790..11811   +  promoter       SV40 promoter (fragment): SV40 enhancer and early promoter
  11832..12260   +  rep_origin     f1 ori (sequence partly withheld): f1 bacteriophage origin of replication; arrow indicates direction of (+) strand synthesis
  12274..12603   +  promoter       SV40 promoter: SV40 enhancer and early promoter
  12651..12698   +  promoter       EM7 promoter: synthetic bacterial promoter&nbsp
  12717..13091   +  CDS            BleoR: antibiotic-binding protein; Sh ble from Streptoalloteichus hindustanus; confers resistance to bleomycin, phleomycin, and Zeocin™
  13101..13226   +  CDS            ble (fragment): BLE_KLEPN - Experimental evidence at protein level: Swiss-Prot protein existence level 1. Binding protein with a strong affinity to the bleomycin family of antibiotics. Binds to CL990; an antimitotic-antibiotic compound. From Klebsiella pneumoniae.
  13221..13342   +  polyA_signal   SV40 poly(A) signal: SV40 polyadenylation signal
  13413..13435   -  protein_bind   lac operator (fragment): The lac repressor binds to the lac operator to inhibit transcription in E. coli. This inhibition can be relieved by adding lactose or isopropyl-β-D-thiogalactopyranoside (IPTG). lac repressor encoded by lacI
  13439..13469   -  promoter       lac promoter: promoter for the E. coli lac operon
  13484..13505   -  protein_bind   CAP binding site: CAP binding activates transcription in the presence of cAMP. E. coli catabolite activator protein
  13518..13610   -  CDS            lacI (fragment): lac repressor; lacI; The lac repressor binds to the lac operator to inhibit transcription in E. coli. This inhibition can be relieved by adding lactose or isopropyl-β-D-thiogalactopyranoside (IPTG).
  13793..14381   -  rep_origin     ori: high-copy-number ColE1/pMB1/pBR322/pUC origin of replication
  14552..148     -  CDS            AmpR (across the origin): β-lactamase; bla; confers resistance to ampicillin, carbenicillin, and related antibiotics
