[The description below was written by a language model from this plasmid's Addgene catalogue record and pLannotate feature annotations shown in this document.]
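Description:
pJT340 is a 15.3 kb HIV-1-based lentiviral transfer plasmid, built on the pJT216 backbone, for stable expression of a dCas9 transcriptional repressor fusion in mammalian cells. It is maintained in E. coli through a high-copy ColE1/pUC origin with ampicillin resistance. The backbone also carries an f1 origin and an SV40/EM7-driven bleomycin/Zeocin resistance cassette that lies outside the LTRs and so is not packaged. Viral genomic RNA is transcribed from a CMV enhancer/promoter fused to a truncated 5' LTR. The packaged region contains the Ψ packaging signal, RRE for Rev-dependent export, cPPT/CTS, WPRE to boost transcript expression, and a truncated downstream LTR followed by a bGH polyadenylation signal.

The payload is a single open reading frame driven by the constitutive EF-1α promoter. It begins with a nucleoplasmin NLS and catalytically dead S. pyogenes Cas9, followed by a 3xFLAG epitope and a chain of human repressor domains: a KRAB domain carrying the WSR7EEE mutation (the automated annotation matches this segment to a ZNF720 fragment), two segments named MGA1+2, and a fragment of RYBP, a component of Polycomb PRC1-like complexes. The MGA portion is not called out in the feature table, though an unannotated gap between the KRAB and RYBP features is consistent with it. According to the construct name, T2A and P2A self-cleaving peptides then separate mTagBFP2 and blasticidin S deaminase. Transduced cells can therefore be identified by blue fluorescence and selected with blasticidin while expressing the effector from the same transcript.

The recorded purpose is manipulating transcription with a dCas9 effector fusion. No guide RNA cassette is annotated, so the guide would have to be supplied separately to direct this combined repressor to target promoters for CRISPR interference-style gene silencing.
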