Addgene plasmid #187344: pJT340 Lenti pEF-dCas9-3XFLAG-KRAB[WSR7EEE] + MGA1+2 + RYBP-T2A-tagBFP-P2A-Blast
Purpose: dCas9 effector fusion for manipulating transcription
Depositing lab: Michael Bassik & Lacra Bintu. Depositing organization: Stanford University. Publication: Development of compact transcriptional effectors using high-throughput measurements in diverse contexts. Tycko J, Van MV, Aradhana, DelRosso N, Ye H, Yao D, Valbuena R, Vaughan-Jackson A, Xu X, Ludwig C, Spees K, Liu K, Gu M, Khare V, Mukund AX, Suzuki PH, Arana S, Zhang C, Du PP, Ornstein TS, Hess GT, Kamber RA, Qi LS, Khalil AS, Bintu L, Bassik MC. Nat Biotechnol. 2024 Nov 1. doi: 10.1038/s41587-024-02442-6. PubMed 39487265.
Backbone
  Vector backbone: pJT216
  Vector type: Mammalian Expression, Lentiviral, CRISPR
  Selectable markers: Blasticidin ; BFP
Growth in bacteria
  Bacterial resistance: Ampicillin, 100 μg/mL
  Growth temperature: 37°C
  Growth strain: NEB Stable
  Copy number: High Copy
Gene/Insert
  Gene/Insert name: dCas9-3XFLAG-KRAB[WSR7EEE] + MGA1+2 + RYBP-T2A-tagBFP-P2A-Blast
  Species: H. sapiens (human)
  Mutation: KRAB WSR7EEE
  Promoter: pEF1a
  Tag / fusion protein: 3XFLAG (C terminal on insert)
  Cloning method: Restriction Enzyme; 5′ cloning site unknown (unknown if destroyed)
Terms and licenses: Academic/Nonprofit Terms; Industry Terms: Not Available to Industry
Depositor comments: Please visit https://www.biorxiv.org/content/10.1101/2023.05.12.540558v1 for bioRxiv preprint.
How to cite: pJT340 Lenti pEF-dCas9-3XFLAG-KRAB[WSR7EEE] + MGA1+2 + RYBP-T2A-tagBFP-P2A-Blast was a gift from Michael Bassik & Lacra Bintu (Addgene plasmid # 187344 ; http://n2t.net/addgene:187344 ; RRID:Addgene_187344)
